>Addgene plasmid #77595 | ROCK1 gRNA (BRDN0001146798) | addgene full sequence | sequence record 188068 | Addgene Assembled Sequence
CCCGGGTGCAAAGATGGATAAAGTTTTAAACAGAGAGGAATCTTTGCAGCTAATGGACCTTCTAGGTCTT
GAAAGGAGTGGGAATTGGCTCCGGTGCCCGTCAGTGGGCAGAGCGCACATCGCCCACAGTCCCCGAGAAG
TTGGGGGGAGGGGTCGGCAATTGATCCGGTGCCTAGAGAAGGTGGCGCGGGGTAAACTGGGAAAGTGATG
TCGTGTACTGGCTCCGCCTTTTTCCCGAGGGTGGGGGAGAACCGTATATAAGTGCAGTAGTCGCCGTGAA
CGTTCTTTTTCGCAACGGGTTTGCCGCCAGAACACAGGTAAGTGCCGTGTGTGGTTCCCGCGGGCCTGGC
CTCTTTACGGGTTATGGCCCTTGCGTGCCTTGAATTACTTCCACCTGGCTGCAGTACGTGATTCTTGATC
CCGAGCTTCGGGTTGGAAGTGGGTGGGAGAGTTCGAGGCCTTGCGCTTAAGGAGCCCCTTCGCCTCGTGC
TTGAGTTGAGGCCTGGCCTGGGCGCTGGGGCCGCCGCGTGCGAATCTGGTGGCACCTTCGCGCCTGTCTC
GCTGCTTTCGATAAGTCTCTAGCCATTTAAAATTTTTGATGACCTGCTGCGACGCTTTTTTTCTGGCAAG
ATAGTCTTGTAAATGCGGGCCAAGATCTGCACACTGGTATTTCGGTTTTTGGGGCCGCGGGCGGCGACGG
GGCCCGTGCGTCCCAGCGCACATGTTCGGCGAGGCGGGGCCTGCGAGCGCGGCCACCGAGAATCGGACGG
GGGTAGTCTCAAGCTGGCCGGCCTGCTCTGGTGCCTGGCCTCGCGCCGCCGTGTATCGCCCCGCCCTGGG
CGGCAAGGCTGGCCCGGTCGGCACCAGTTGCGTGAGCGGAAAGATGGCCGCTTCCCGGCCCTGCTGCAGG
GAGCTCAAAATGGAGGACGCGGCGCTCGGGAGAGCGGGCGGGTGAGTCACCCACACAAAGGAAAAGGGCC
TTTCCGTCCTCAGCCGTCGCTTCATGTGACTCCACGGAGTACCGGGCGCCGTCCAGGCACCTCGATTAGT
TCTCGAGCTTTTGGAGTACGTCGTCTTTAGGTTGGGGGGAGGGGTTTTATGCGATGGAGTTTCCCCACAC
TGAGTGGGTGGAGACTGAAGTTAGGCCAGCTTGGCACTTGATGTAATTCTCCTTGGAATTTGCCCTTTTT
GAGTTTGGATCTTGGTTCATTCTCAAGCCTCAGACAGTGGTTCAAAGTTTTTTTCTTCCATTTCAGGTGT
CGTGACGTACGGCCACCATGACCGAGTACAAGCCCACGGTGCGCCTCGCCACCCGCGACGACGTCCCCAG
GGCCGTACGCACCCTCGCCGCCGCGTTCGCCGACTACCCCGCCACGCGCCACACCGTCGATCCGGACCGC
CACATCGAGCGGGTCACCGAGCTGCAAGAACTCTTCCTCACGCGCGTCGGGCTCGACATCGGCAAGGTGT
GGGTCGCGGACGACGGCGCCGCCGTGGCGGTCTGGACCACGCCGGAGAGCGTCGAAGCGGGGGCGGTGTT
CGCCGAGATCGGCCCGCGCATGGCCGAGTTGAGCGGTTCCCGGCTGGCCGCGCAGCAACAGATGGAAGGC
CTCCTGGCGCCGCACCGGCCCAAGGAGCCCGCGTGGTTCCTGGCCACCGTCGGAGTCTCGCCCGACCACC
AGGGCAAGGGTCTGGGCAGCGCCGTCGTGCTCCCCGGAGTGGAGGCGGCCGAGCGCGCCGGGGTGCCCGC
CTTCCTGGAGACCTCCGCGCCCCGCAACCTCCCCTTCTACGAGCGGCTCGGCTTCACCGTCACCGCCGAC
GTCGAGGTGCCCGAAGGACCGCGCACCTGGTGCATGACCCGCAAGCCCGGTGCCTGAACGCGTTAAGTCG
ACAATCAACCTCTGGATTACAAAATTTGTGAAAGATTGACTGGTATTCTTAACTATGTTGCTCCTTTTAC
GCTATGTGGATACGCTGCTTTAATGCCTTTGTATCATGCTATTGCTTCCCGTATGGCTTTCATTTTCTCC
TCCTTGTATAAATCCTGGTTGCTGTCTCTTTATGAGGAGTTGTGGCCCGTTGTCAGGCAACGTGGCGTGG
TGTGCACTGTGTTTGCTGACGCAACCCCCACTGGTTGGGGCATTGCCACCACCTGTCAGCTCCTTTCCGG
GACTTTCGCTTTCCCCCTCCCTATTGCCACGGCGGAACTCATCGCCGCCTGCCTTGCCCGCTGCTGGACA
GGGGCTCGGCTGTTGGGCACTGACAATTCCGTGGTGTTGTCGGGGAAATCATCGTCCTTTCCTTGGCTGC
TCGCCTGTGTTGCCACCTGGATTCTGCGCGGGACGTCCTTCTGCTACGTCCCTTCGGCCCTCAATCCAGC
GGACCTTCCTTCCCGCGGCCTGCTGCCGGCTCTGCGGCCTCTTCCGCGTCTTCGCCTTCGCCCTCAGACG
AGTCGGATCTCCCTTTGGGCCGCCTCCCCGCGTCGACTTTAAGACCAATGACTTACAAGGCAGCTGTAGA
TCTTAGCCACTTTTTAAAAGAAAAGGGGGGACTGGAAGGGCTAATTCACTCCCAACGAAGACAAGATCTG
CTTTTTGCTTGTACTGGGTCTCTCTGGTTAGACCAGATCTGAGCCTGGGAGCTCTCTGGCTAACTAGGGA
ACCCACTGCTTAAGCCTCAATAAAGCTTGCCTTGAGTGCTTCAAGTAGTGTGTGCCCGTCTGTTGTGTGA
CTCTGGTAACTAGAGATCCCTCAGACCCTTTTAGTCAGTGTGGAAAATCTCTAGCAGTACGTATAGTAGT
TCATGTCATCTTATTATTCAGTATTTATAACTTGCAAAGAAATGAATATCAGAGAGTGAGAGGAACTTGT
TTATTGCAGCTTATAATGGTTACAAATAAAGCAATAGCATCACAAATTTCACAAATAAAGCATTTTTTTC
ACTGCATTCTAGTTGTGGTTTGTCCAAACTCATCAATGTATCTTATCATGTCTGGCTCTAGCTATCCCGC
CCCTAACTCCGCCCATCCCGCCCCTAACTCCGCCCAGTTCCGCCCATTCTCCGCCCCATGGCTGACTAAT
TTTTTTTATTTATGCAGAGGCCGAGGCCGCCTCGGCCTCTGAGCTATTCCAGAAGTAGTGAGGAGGCTTT
TTTGGAGGCCTAGGGACGTACCCAATTCGCCCTATAGTGAGTCGTATTACGCGCGCTCACTGGCCGTCGT
TTTACAACGTCGTGACTGGGAAAACCCTGGCGTTACCCAACTTAATCGCCTTGCAGCACATCCCCCTTTC
GCCAGCTGGCGTAATAGCGAAGAGGCCCGCACCGATCGCCCTTCCCAACAGTTGCGCAGCCTGAATGGCG
AATGGG
[124 nt withheld, positions 3367-3490]
C
[91 nt withheld, positions 3492-3582]
A
[49 nt withheld, positions 3584-3632]
CCTTTGACGTTGGAGTCCACGTTCTTT
[37 nt withheld, positions 3660-3696]
ACCCTATCTCGGTCTATTCTTTTGATTTATAAGGGATTTTGCCGATTTCGGCCTATTGGTTAAAAAATGA
GCTGATTTAACAAAAATTTAACGCGAATTTTAACAAAATATTAACGCTTACAATTTAGGTGGCACTTTTC
GGGGAAATGTGCGCGGAACCCCTATTTGTTTATTTTTCTAAATACATTCAAATATGTATCCGCTCATGAG
ACAATAACCCTGATAAATGCTTCAATAATATTGAAAAAGGAAGAGTATGAGTATTCAACATTTCCGTGTC
GCCCTTATTCCCTTTTTTGCGGCATTTTGCCTTCCTGTTTTTGCTCACCCAGAAACGCTGGTGAAAGTAA
AAGATGCTGAAGATCAGTTGGGTGCACGAGTGGGTTACATCGAACTGGATCTCAACAGCGGTAAGATCCT
TGAGAGTTTTCGCCCCGAAGAACGTTTTCCAATGATGAGCACTTTTAAAGTTCTGCTATGTGGCGCGGTA
TTATCCCGTATTGACGCCGGGCAAGAGCAACTCGGTCGCCGCATACACTATTCTCAGAATGACTTGGTTG
AGTACTCACCAGTCACAGAAAAGCATCTTACGGATGGCATGACAGTAAGAGAATTATGCAGTGCTGCCAT
AACCATGAGTGATAACACTGCGGCCAACTTACTTCTGACAACGATCGGAGGACCGAAGGAGCTAACCGCT
TTTTTGCACAACATGGGGGATCATGTAACTCGCCTTGATCGTTGGGAACCGGAGCTGAATGAAGCCATAC
CAAACGACGAGCGTGACACCACGATGCCTGTAGCAATGGCAACAACGTTGCGCAAACTATTAACTGGCGA
ACTACTTACTCTAGCTTCCCGGCAACAATTAATAGACTGGATGGAGGCGGATAAAGTTGCAGGACCACTT
CTGCGCTCGGCCCTTCCGGCTGGCTGGTTTATTGCTGATAAATCTGGAGCCGGTGAGCGTGGGTCTCGCG
GTATCATTGCAGCACTGGGGCCAGATGGTAAGCCCTCCCGTATCGTAGTTATCTACACGACGGGGAGTCA
GGCAACTATGGATGAACGAAATAGACAGATCGCTGAGATAGGTGCCTCACTGATTAAGCATTGGTAACTG
TCAGACCAAGTTTACTCATATATACTTTAGATTGATTTAAAACTTCATTTTTAATTTAAAAGGATCTAGG
TGAAGATCCTTTTTGATAATCTCATGACCAAAATCCCTTAACGTGAGTTTTCGTTCCACTGAGCGTCAGA
CCCCGTAGAAAAGATCAAAGGATCTTCTTGAGATCCTTTTTTTCTGCGCGTAATCTGCTGCTTGCAAACA
AAAAAACCACCGCTACCAGCGGTGGTTTGTTTGCCGGATCAAGAGCTACCAACTCTTTTTCCGAAGGTAA
CTGGCTTCAGCAGAGCGCAGATACCAAATACTGTTCTTCTAGTGTAGCCGTAGTTAGGCCACCACTTCAA
GAACTCTGTAGCACCGCCTACATACCTCGCTCTGCTAATCCTGTTACCAGTGGCTGCTGCCAGTGGCGAT
AAGTCGTGTCTTACCGGGTTGGACTCAAGACGATAGTTACCGGATAAGGCGCAGCGGTCGGGCTGAACGG
GGGGTTCGTGCACACAGCCCAGCTTGGAGCGAACGACCTACACCGAACTGAGATACCTACAGCGTGAGCT
ATGAGAAAGCGCCACGCTTCCCGAAGGGAGAAAGGCGGACAGGTATCCGGTAAGCGGCAGGGTCGGAACA
GGAGAGCGCACGAGGGAGCTTCCAGGGGGAAACGCCTGGTATCTTTATAGTCCTGTCGGGTTTCGCCACC
TCTGACTTGAGCGTCGATTTTTGTGATGCTCGTCAGGGGGGCGGAGCCTATGGAAAAACGCCAGCAACGC
GGCCTTTTTACGGTTCCTGGCCTTTTGCTGGCCTTTTGCTCACATGTTCTTTCCTGCGTTATCCCCTGAT
TCTGTGGATAACCGTATTACCGCCTTTGAGTGAGCTGATACCGCTCGCCGCAGCCGAACGACCGAGCGCA
GCGAGTCAGTGAGCGAGGAAGCGGAAGAGCGCCCAATACGCAAACCGCCTCTCCCCGCGCGTTGGCCGAT
TCATTAATGCAGCTGGCACGACAGGTTTCCCGACTGGAAAGCGGGCAGTGAGCGCAACGCAATTAATGTG
AGTTAGCTCACTCATTAGGCACCCCAGGCTTTACACTTTATGCTTCCGGCTCGTATGTTGTGTGGAATTG
TGAGCGGATAACAATTTCACACAGGAAACAGCTATGACCATGATTACGCCAAGCGCGCAATTAACCCTCA
CTAAAGGGAACAAAAGCTGGAGCTGCAAGCTTAATGTAGTCTTATGCAATACTCTTGTAGTCTTGCAACA
TGGTAACGATGAGTTAGCAACATGCCTTACAAGGAGAGAAAAAGCACCGTGCATGCCGATTGGTGGAAGT
AAGGTGGTACGATCGTGCCTTATTAGGAAGGCAACAGACGGGTCTGACATGGATTGGACGAACCACTGAA
TTGCCGCATTGCAGAGATATTGTATTTAAGTGCCTAGCTCGATACATAAACGGGTCTCTCTGGTTAGACC
AGATCTGAGCCTGGGAGCTCTCTGGCTAACTAGGGAACCCACTGCTTAAGCCTCAATAAAGCTTGCCTTG
AGTGCTTCAAGTAGTGTGTGCCCGTCTGTTGTGTGACTCTGGTAACTAGAGATCCCTCAGACCCTTTTAG
TCAGTGTGGAAAATCTCTAGCAGTGGCGCCCGAACAGGGACTTGAAAGCGAAAGGGAAACCAGAGGAGCT
CTCTCGACGCAGGACTCGGCTTGCTGAAGCGCGCACGGCAAGAGGCGAGGGGCGGCGACTGGTGAGTACG
CCAAAAATTTTGACTAGCGGAGGCTAGAAGGAGAGAGATGGGTGCGAGAGCGTCAGTATTAAGCGGGGGA
GAATTAGATCGCGATGGGAAAAAATTCGGTTAAGGCCAGGGGGAAAGAAAAAATATAAATTAAAACATAT
AGTATGGGCAAGCAGGGAGCTAGAACGATTCGCAGTTAATCCTGGCCTGTTAGAAACATCAGAAGGCTGT
AGACAAATACTGGGACAGCTACAACCATCCCTTCAGACAGGATCAGAAGAACTTAGATCATTATATAATA
CAGTAGCAACCCTCTATTGTGTGCATCAAAGGATAGAGATAAAAGACACCAAGGAAGCTTTAGACAAGAT
AGAGGAAGAGCAAAACAAAAGTAAGACCACCGCACAGCAAGCGGCCGCTGATCTTCAGACCTGGAGGAGG
AGATATGAGGGACAATTGGAGAAGTGAATTATATAAATATAAAGTAGTAAAAATTGAACCATTAGGAGTA
GCACCCACCAAGGCAAAGAGAAGAGTGGTGCAGAGAGAAAAAAGAGCAGTGGGAATAGGAGCTTTGTTCC
TTGGGTTCTTGGGAGCAGCAGGAAGCACTATGGGCGCAGCGTCAATGACGCTGACGGTACAGGCCAGACA
ATTATTGTCTGGTATAGTGCAGCAGCAGAACAATTTGCTGAGGGCTATTGAGGCGCAACAGCATCTGTTG
CAACTCACAGTCTGGGGCATCAAGCAGCTCCAGGCAAGAATCCTGGCTGTGGAAAGATACCTAAAGGATC
AACAGCTCCTGGGGATTTGGGGTTGCTCTGGAAAACTCATTTGCACCACTGCTGTGCCTTGGAATGCTAG
TTGGAGTAATAAATCTCTGGAACAGATTTGGAATCACACGACCTGGATGGAGTGGGACAGAGAAATTAAC
AATTACACAAGCTTAATACACTCCTTAATTGAAGAATCGCAAAACCAGCAAGAAAAGAATGAACAAGAAT
TATTGGAATTAGATAAATGGGCAAGTTTGTGGAATTGGTTTAACATAACAAATTGGCTGTGGTATATAAA
ATTATTCATAATGATAGTAGGAGGCTTGGTAGGTTTAAGAATAGTTTTTGCTGTACTTTCTATAGTGAAT
AGAGTTAGGCAGGGATATTCACCATTATCGTTTCAGACCCACCTCCCAACCCCGAGGGGACCCAGAGAGG
GCCTATTTCCCATGATTCCTTCATATTTGCATATACGATACAAGGCTGTTAGAGAGATAATTAGAATTAA
TTTGACTGTAAACACAAAGATATTAGTACAAAATACGTGACGTAGAAAGTAATAATTTCTTGGGTAGTTT
GCAGTTTTAAAATTATGTTTTAAAATGGACTATCATATGCTTACCGTAACTTGAAAGTATTTCGATTTCT
TGGCTTTATATATCTTGTGGAAAGGACGAAACACCGTTACATATTATAGCAATCGTGTTTTAGAGCTAGA
AATAGCAAGTTAAAATAAGGCTAGTCCGTTATCAACTTGAAAAAGTGGCACCGAGTCGGTGCTTTTTTAA
GCTTGGCGTAACTAGATCTTGAGACAAATGGCAGTATTCATCCACAATTTTAAAAGAAAAGGGGGGATTG
GGGGGTACAGTGCAGGGGAAAGAATAGTAGACATAATAGCAACAGACATACAAACTAAAGAATTACAAAA
ACAAATTACAAAAATTCAAAATTTTCGGGTTTATTACAGGGACAGCAGAGATCCACTTTGGCGCCGGCTC
GAGGGGG
Features (pLannotate 1.2.2; 29 found; start..end, strand, type, name):
     14..80      +  CDS            small t antigen (fragment): SV40 (simian virus 40) small t antigen
    106..317     +  promoter       EF-1α core promoter: core promoter for human elongation factor EF-1α
    318..1256    +  intron         EF-1α intron A: intron upstream of the start codon of human EF-1α
   1278..1877    +  CDS            PuroR (fragment): puromycin N-acetyltransferase; pac from Streptomyces; confers resistance to puromycin
   1893..2481    +  misc_feature   WPRE: woodchuck hepatitis virus posttranscriptional regulatory element
   2532..2551    +  misc_feature   cPPT/CTS (fragment): central polypurine tract and central termination sequence of HIV-1
   2553..2786    +  LTR            3' LTR (ΔU3): self-inactivating 3' long terminal repeat (LTR) from HIV-1
   2864..2985    +  polyA_signal   SV40 poly(A) signal: SV40 polyadenylation signal
   3025..3160    +  rep_origin     SV40 ori: SV40 origin of replication
   3181..3199    -  promoter       T7 promoter: promoter for bacteriophage T7 RNA polymerase
   3207..3362    +  CDS            lacZα (fragment): LacZα fragment of β-galactosidase; lacZ fragment
   3367..3795    +  rep_origin     f1 ori (sequence partly withheld): f1 bacteriophage origin of replication; arrow indicates direction of (+) strand synthesis
   3848..3952    +  promoter       AmpR promoter: bla
   3953..4813    +  CDS            AmpR: β-lactamase; bla; confers resistance to ampicillin, carbenicillin, and related antibiotics
   4984..5572    +  rep_origin     ori: high-copy-number ColE1/pMB1/pBR322/pUC origin of replication
   5755..5847    +  CDS            lacI (fragment): lac repressor; lacI; The lac repressor binds to the lac operator to inhibit transcription in E. coli. This inhibition can be relieved by adding lactose or isopropyl-β-D-thiogalactopyranoside (IPTG).
   5860..5881    +  protein_bind   CAP binding site: CAP binding activates transcription in the presence of cAMP. E. coli catabolite activator protein
   5896..5926    +  promoter       lac promoter: promoter for the E. coli lac operon
   5934..5950    +  protein_bind   lac operator: The lac repressor binds to the lac operator to inhibit transcription in E. coli. This inhibition can be relieved by adding lactose or isopropyl-β-D-thiogalactopyranoside (IPTG). lac repressor encoded by lacI
   5995..6013    +  promoter       T3 promoter: promoter for bacteriophage T3 RNA polymerase
   6041..6267    +  promoter       RSV promoter: Rous sarcoma virus enhancer/promoter
   6268..6448    +  LTR            5' LTR (truncated): truncated 5' long terminal repeat (LTR) from HIV-1
   6495..6620    +  misc_feature   HIV-1 Ψ: packaging signal of human immunodeficiency virus type 1
   6604..6967    +  CDS            HIV-1 gag (fragment): gag protein from human immunodeficiency virus 1; gag
   7113..7346    +  misc_feature   RRE: The Rev response element (RRE) of HIV-1 allows for Rev-dependent mRNA export from the nucleus to the cytoplasm.
   7723..7749    +  CDS            Rev (fragment): human immunodeficiency virus 1 (HIV-1) Rev protein; rev; enhances nuclear export of unspliced and incompletely spliced viral mRNAs
   7753..7993    +  promoter       U6 promoter: RNA polymerase III promoter for human U6 snRNA
   8023..8098    +  misc_RNA       gRNA scaffold: guide RNA scaffold for the Streptococcus pyogenes CRISPR/Cas9 system
   8154..8271    +  misc_feature   cPPT/CTS: central polypurine tract and central termination sequence of HIV-1
