[The description below was written by a language model from this plasmid's Addgene catalogue record and pLannotate feature annotations shown in this document.]
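Description:
ROCK1 gRNA (BRDN0001146798) is a third-generation lentiviral guide RNA plasmid built on the lentiGuide-Puro backbone and designed to target human ROCK1 (also known as P160ROCK or ROCK-I) for CRISPR/Cas9 editing in mammalian cells. It is about 8.3 kb, replicates in E. coli from a high-copy ColE1/pUC-type origin and is selected with ampicillin through the β-lactamase gene. The backbone also carries an f1 origin, an SV40 origin and poly(A) signal, and residual lac and T7/T3 promoter elements.

The lentiviral transfer cassette begins with an RSV promoter fused to a truncated HIV-1 5' LTR, which makes genomic RNA production independent of Tat. This is followed by the Ψ packaging signal with a partial gag sequence and the Rev response element for Rev-dependent nuclear export. Within the provirus, a human U6 RNA polymerase III promoter drives the ROCK1-specific spacer joined to the Streptococcus pyogenes gRNA scaffold. A cPPT/CTS element lies downstream of this unit. Next, an EF-1α core promoter with its intron A expresses puromycin N-acetyltransferase, allowing puromycin selection of transduced cells. A WPRE enhances transcript expression, and the self-inactivating ΔU3 3' LTR closes the cassette.

The plasmid does not encode Cas9, so it is intended for use with a separate Cas9 lentiviral vector or in cells that already express Cas9. The guide was designed against the ROCK1 reference transcript and belongs to a human kinome gRNA collection, so it is suited to knockout or loss-of-function studies of this kinase.
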