Addgene plasmid #77595: ROCK1 gRNA (BRDN0001146798)
Purpose: 3rd generation lentiviral gRNA plasmid targeting human ROCK1
Depositing lab: John Doench & David Root. Depositing organization: Broad Institute. Publication: Optimized sgRNA design to maximize activity and minimize off-target effects of CRISPR-Cas9. Doench JG, Fusi N, Sullender M, Hegde M, Vaimberg EW, Donovan KF, Smith I, Tothova Z, Wilen C, Orchard R, Virgin HW, Listgarten J, Root DE. Nat Biotechnol. 2016 Jan 18. doi: 10.1038/nbt.3437. PubMed 26780180.
Backbone
  Vector backbone: lentiGuide-Puro
  Backbone manufacturer: Zhang Lab (Addgene plasmid # 52963)
  Vector type: Mammalian Expression, Lentiviral, CRISPR
  Selectable markers: Puromycin
Growth in bacteria
  Bacterial resistance: Ampicillin, 100 μg/mL
  Growth temperature: 37°C
  Growth strain: DH5alpha
  Copy number: High Copy
Gene/Insert
  Gene/Insert name: ROCK1 (alt names: ROCK1; NM_005406.2)
  gRNA/shRNA sequence: TTACATATTATAGCAATCGT
  Species: H. sapiens (human)
  Entrez Gene: ROCK1 (a.k.a. P160ROCK, ROCK-I)
  Promoter: hU6
  Cloning method: Unknown
  Sequencing primers: 5′ U6-F; 3′ pS2-R
Terms and licenses: Academic/Nonprofit Terms; Industry Terms: Not Available to Industry
Depositor comments: The gRNA was designed to target the following Genbank reference sequence(s): NM_005406.2. Note that this plasmid does NOT contain Cas9. It should be used in conjunction with lentiCas9-Blast (Addgene #52962) or otherwise with cell lines already expressing Cas9. Browse the full kinome gRNA library at http://www.addgene.org/pooled-library/broadgpp-human-kinome/ or visit http://www.broadinstitute.org/rnai/public/ for detailed protocols and information.
How to cite: ROCK1 gRNA (BRDN0001146798) was a gift from John Doench & David Root (Addgene plasmid # 77595 ; http://n2t.net/addgene:77595 ; RRID:Addgene_77595)
