>Addgene plasmid #77595 | ROCK1 gRNA (BRDN0001146798) | depositor partial sequence | sequence record 145055 | Target Sequence
TTACATATTATAGCAATCGT
