>Addgene plasmid #77595 | ROCK1 gRNA (BRDN0001146798) | addgene partial sequence | sequence record 188067 | hU6-F
TAGAAAGTAATAATTTCTTGGGTAGTTTGCAGTTTTAAAATTATGTTTTAAAATGGACTATCATATGCTT
ACCGTAACTTGAAAGTATTTCGATTTCTTGGCTTTATATATCTTGTGGAAAGGACGAAACACCGTTACAT
ATTATAGCAATCGTGTTTTAGAGCTAGAAATAGCAAGTTAAAATAAGGCTAGTCCGTTATCAACTTGAAA
AAGTGGCACCGAGTCGGTGCTTTTTTAAGCTTGGCGTAACTAGATCTTGAGACAAATGGCAGTATTCATC
CACAATTTTAAAAGAAAAGGGGGGATTGGGGGGTACAGTGCAGGGGAAAGAATAGTAGACATAATAGCAA
CAGACATACAAACTAAAGAATTACAAAAACAAATTACAAAAATTCAAAATTTTCGGGTTTATTACAGGGA
CAGCAGAGATCCACTTTGGCGCCGGCTCGAGGGGGCCCGGGTGCAAAGATGGATAAAGTTTTAAACAGAG
AGGAATCTTTGCAGCTAATGGACCTTCTAGGTCTTGAAAGGAGTGGGAATTGGCTCCGGTGCCCGTCAGT
GGGCAGAGCG
